>Addgene plasmid #130126 | pRDAX-016 FLAG UnaG[1] IRES UnaG[2] | depositor full sequence | sequence record 249504 | Full Sequence
CGCCAGCAACGCGGCCTTTTTACGGTTCCTGGCCTTTTGCTGGCCTTTTGCTCACATGTTCTTTCCTGCG
TTATCCCCTGATTCTGTGGATAACCGTATTACCGCCATGCATTAGTTATTAATAGTAATCAATTACGGGG
TCATTAGTTCATAGCCCATATATGGAGTTCCGCGTTACATAACTTACGGTAAATGGCCCGCCTGGCTGAC
CGCCCAACGACCCCCGCCCATTGACGTCAATAATGACGTATGTTCCCATAGTAACGCCAATAGGGACTTT
CCATTGACGTCAATGGGTGGAGTATTTACGGTAAACTGCCCACTTGGCAGTACATCAAGTGTATCATATG
CCAAGTACGCCCCCTATTGACGTCAATGACGGTAAATGGCCCGCCTGGCATTATGCCCAGTACATGACCT
TATGGGACTTTCCTACTTGGCAGTACATCTACGTATTAGTCATCGCTATTACCATGGTGATGCGGTTTTG
GCAGTACATCAATGGGCGTGGATAGCGGTTTGACTCACGGGGATTTCCAAGTCTCCACCCCATTGACGTC
AATGGGAGTTTGTTTTGGCACCAAAATCAACGGGACTTTCCAAAATGTCGTAACAACTCCGCCCCATTGA
CGCAAATGGGCGGTAGGCGTGTACGGTGGGAGGTCTATATAAGCAGAGCTGGTTTAGTGAACCGTCAGAT
CCGCTAGCGCTACCGGACTCAGATCTCGAGCTCAAGCTTCGAATTCGCCACCATGGACTACAAAGACGAT
GACGATAAAGGAAGTGTCGAAAAGTTCGTGGGCACATGGAAGATTGCCGATAGCCACAACTTCGGCGAAT
ACCTCAAAGCTATAGGGGCACCAAAAGAGCTTAGCGATGGTGGAGATGCGACAACTCCCACACTGTACAT
TAGCCAGAAAGACGGAGACAAGATGACTGTCAAGATCGAGAATGGGCCTCCCACCTTTCTGGACACACAG
GTTAAGTTCAAACTGGGTGAGGAGTTTGACGAGTTTCCCAGTGATCGCAGGAAATAAGAATTCAGATCCG
CCCCTCTCCCTCCCCCCCCCCTAACGTTACTGGCCGAAGCCGCTTGGAATAAGGCCGGTGTGCGTTTGTC
TATATGTTATTTTCCACCATATTGCCGTCTTTTGGCAATGTGAGGGCCCGGAAACCTGGCCCTGTCTTCT
TGACGAGCATTCCTAGGGGTCTTTCCCCTCTCGCCAAAGGAATGCAAGGTCTGTTGAATGTCGTGAAGGA
AGCAGTTCCTCTGGTAGCTTCTTGAAGACAAACAACGTCTGTAGCGACCCTTTGCAGGCAGCGGAACCCC
CCACCTGGCGACAGGTGCCTCTGCGGCCAAAAGCCACGTGTATAAGATACACCTGCAAAGGCGGCACAAC
CCCAGTGCCACGTTGTGAGTTGGATAGTTGTGGAAAGAGTCAAATGGCTCTCCTCAAGCGTATTCAACAA
GGGGCTGAAGGATGCCCAGAAGGTACCCCATTGTATGGGATCTGATCTGGGGCCTCGGTACACATGCTTT
ACATGTGTTTAGTCGAGGTTAAAAAAACGTCTAGGCCCCCCGAACCACGGGGACGTGGTTTTCCTTTGAA
AAACACGATGATAATATGGCCACAACCATGGGGGTGAAGTCTGTGGTGAATCTGGTAGGCGAGAAACTCG
TGTACGTCCAGAAGTGGGATGGGAAGGAAACCACGTATGTGCGAGAGATCAAGGACGGGAAGTTGGTTGT
CACCCTGACCATGGGCGATGTGGTTGCTGTGCGCTCATATCGGAGAGCCACTGAAACTGGTGATTACAAG
GATGACGATGACAAGTAAGCGGCCGCGACTCTAGATCATAATCAGCCATACCACATTTGTAGAGGTTTTA
CTTGCTTTAAAAAACCTCCCACACCTCCCCCTGAACCTGAAACATAAAATGAATGCAATTGTTGTTGTTA
ACTTGTTTATTGCAGCTTATAATGGTTACAAATAAAGCAATAGCATCACAAATTTCACAAATAAAGCATT
TTTTTCACTGCATTCTAGTTGTGGTTTGTCCAAACTCATCAATGTATCTTAAGGCGTAAATTGTAAGCGT
TAATATTTTGTTAAAATTCGCGTTAAATTTTTGTTAAATCAGCTCATTTTTTAACCAATAGGCCGAAATC
GGCAAAATCCCTTATAAATCAAAAGAATAGACCGAGATAGGGT
[37 nt withheld, positions 2214-2250]
AAAGAACGTGGACTCCAACGTCAAAGG
[49 nt withheld, positions 2278-2326]
T
[91 nt withheld, positions 2328-2418]
G
[124 nt withheld, positions 2420-2543]
CAGGTGGCACTTTTCGGGGAAATGTGCGCGGAACCCCTATTTGTTTATTTTTCTAAATACATTCAAATAT
GTATCCGCTCATGAGACAATAACCCTGATAAATGCTTCAATAATATTGAAAAAGGAAGAGTCCTGAGGCG
GAAAGAACCAGCTGTGGAATGTGTGTCAGTTAGGGTGTGGAAAGTCCCCAGGCTCCCCAGCAGGCAGAAG
TATGCAAAGCATGCATCTCAATTAGTCAGCAACCAGGTGTGGAAAGTCCCCAGGCTCCCCAGCAGGCAGA
AGTATGCAAAGCATGCATCTCAATTAGTCAGCAACCATAGTCCCGCCCCTAACTCCGCCCATCCCGCCCC
TAACTCCGCCCAGTTCCGCCCATTCTCCGCCCCATGGCTGACTAATTTTTTTTATTTATGCAGAGGCCGA
GGCCGCCTCGGCCTCTGAGCTATTCCAGAAGTAGTGAGGAGGCTTTTTTGGAGGCCTAGGCTTTTGCAAA
GATCGATCAAGAGACAGGATGAGGATCGTTTCGCATGATTGAACAAGATGGATTGCACGCAGGTTCTCCG
GCCGCTTGGGTGGAGAGGCTATTCGGCTATGACTGGGCACAACAGACAATCGGCTGCTCTGATGCCGCCG
TGTTCCGGCTGTCAGCGCAGGGGCGCCCGGTTCTTTTTGTCAAGACCGACCTGTCCGGTGCCCTGAATGA
ACTGCAAGACGAGGCAGCGCGGCTATCGTGGCTGGCCACGACGGGCGTTCCTTGCGCAGCTGTGCTCGAC
GTTGTCACTGAAGCGGGAAGGGACTGGCTGCTATTGGGCGAAGTGCCGGGGCAGGATCTCCTGTCATCTC
ACCTTGCTCCTGCCGAGAAAGTATCCATCATGGCTGATGCAATGCGGCGGCTGCATACGCTTGATCCGGC
TACCTGCCCATTCGACCACCAAGCGAAACATCGCATCGAGCGAGCACGTACTCGGATGGAAGCCGGTCTT
GTCGATCAGGATGATCTGGACGAAGAGCATCAGGGGCTCGCGCCAGCCGAACTGTTCGCCAGGCTCAAGG
CGAGCATGCCCGACGGCGAGGATCTCGTCGTGACCCATGGCGATGCCTGCTTGCCGAATATCATGGTGGA
AAATGGCCGCTTTTCTGGATTCATCGACTGTGGCCGGCTGGGTGTGGCGGACCGCTATCAGGACATAGCG
TTGGCTACCCGTGATATTGCTGAAGAGCTTGGCGGCGAATGGGCTGACCGCTTCCTCGTGCTTTACGGTA
TCGCCGCTCCCGATTCGCAGCGCATCGCCTTCTATCGCCTTCTTGACGAGTTCTTCTGAGCGGGACTCTG
GGGTTCGAAATGACCGACCAAGCGACGCCCAACCTGCCATCACGAGATTTCGATTCCACCGCCGCCTTCT
ATGAAAGGTTGGGCTTCGGAATCGTTTTCCGGGACGCCGGCTGGATGATCCTCCAGCGCGGGGATCTCAT
GCTGGAGTTCTTCGCCCACCCTAGGGGGAGGCTAACTGAAACACGGAAGGAGACAATACCGGAAGGAACC
CGCGCTATGACGGCAATAAAAAGACAGAATAAAACGCACGGTGTTGGGTCGTTTGTTCATAAACGCGGGG
TTCGGTCCCAGGGCTGGCACTCTGTCGATACCCCACCGAGACCCCATTGGGGCCAATACGCCCGCGTTTC
TTCCTTTTCCCCACCCCACCCCCCAAGTTCGGGTGAAGGCCCAGGGCTCGCAGCCAACGTCGGGGCGGCA
GGCCCTGCCATAGCCTCAGGTTACTCATATATACTTTAGATTGATTTAAAACTTCATTTTTAATTTAAAA
GGATCTAGGTGAAGATCCTTTTTGATAATCTCATGACCAAAATCCCTTAACGTGAGTTTTCGTTCCACTG
AGCGTCAGACCCCGTAGAAAAGATCAAAGGATCTTCTTGAGATCCTTTTTTTCTGCGCGTAATCTGCTGC
TTGCAAACAAAAAAACCACCGCTACCAGCGGTGGTTTGTTTGCCGGATCAAGAGCTACCAACTCTTTTTC
CGAAGGTAACTGGCTTCAGCAGAGCGCAGATACCAAATACTGTCCTTCTAGTGTAGCCGTAGTTAGGCCA
CCACTTCAAGAACTCTGTAGCACCGCCTACATACCTCGCTCTGCTAATCCTGTTACCAGTGGCTGCTGCC
AGTGGCGATAAGTCGTGTCTTACCGGGTTGGACTCAAGACGATAGTTACCGGATAAGGCGCAGCGGTCGG
GCTGAACGGGGGGTTCGTGCACACAGCCCAGCTTGGAGCGAACGACCTACACCGAACTGAGATACCTACA
GCGTGAGCTATGAGAAAGCGCCACGCTTCCCGAAGGGAGAAAGGCGGACAGGTATCCGGTAAGCGGCAGG
GTCGGAACAGGAGAGCGCACGAGGGAGCTTCCAGGGGGAAACGCCTGGTATCTTTATAGTCCTGTCGGGT
TTCGCCACCTCTGACTTGAGCGTCGATTTTTGTGATGCTCGTCAGGGGGGCGGAGCCTATGGAAAAA
Features (pLannotate 1.2.2; 19 found; start..end, strand, type, name):
     46..105     +  rep_origin     RSF ori (fragment): Plasmids containing the RSF 1030 origin of replication can be propagated in E. coli cells that contain additional plasmids with compatible origins.
    173..476     +  enhancer       CMV enhancer: human cytomegalovirus immediate early enhancer
    477..680     +  promoter       CMV promoter: human cytomegalovirus (CMV) immediate early promoter
    703..746     +  misc_feature   MCS (fragment): multiple cloning site
    755..779     +  CDS            3xFLAG (fragment): three tandem FLAG® epitope tags
    792..1034    +  CDS            PMP2 (fragment): MYP2_PIG - Experimental evidence at protein level: Swiss-Prot protein existence level 1. May play a role in lipid transport protein in Schwann cells. May bind cholesterol (By similarity). From Sus scrofa (Pig).
   1051..1637    +  misc_feature   IRES2: internal ribosome entry site (IRES) of the encephalomyocarditis virus (EMCV)
   1647..1799    +  CDS            Fabp7 (fragment): FABP7_RAT - Also known as Blbp. Experimental evidence at protein level: Swiss-Prot protein existence level 1. B-FABP could be involved in the transport of a so far unknown hydrophobic ligand with potential morphogenic activity during CNS development. It is required for the establishment of the radial glial fiber system in developing brain, a system that is necessary for the migration of immature neurons to establish cortical layers. From Rattus norvegicus (Rat).
   1812..1835    +  CDS            FLAG: FLAG® epitope tag, followed by an enterokinase cleavage site
   1854..1937    +  CDS            large T antigen (fragment): large T antigen from SV40 (simian virus 40)
   1960..2081    +  polyA_signal   SV40 poly(A) signal: SV40 polyadenylation signal
   2115..2543    -  rep_origin     f1 ori (sequence partly withheld): f1 bacteriophage origin of replication; arrow indicates direction of (+) strand synthesis
   2570..2674    +  promoter       AmpR promoter: bla
   2676..3033    +  promoter       SV40 promoter: SV40 enhancer and early promoter
   3068..3862    +  CDS            NeoR/KanR: aminoglycoside phosphotransferase from Tn5; aph(3')-II (or nptII); confers resistance to neomycin, kanamycin, and G418 (Geneticin®)
   3883..4035    +  CDS            ble (fragment): BLE_KLEPN - Experimental evidence at protein level: Swiss-Prot protein existence level 1. Binding protein with a strong affinity to the bleomycin family of antibiotics. Binds to CL990; an antimitotic-antibiotic compound. From Klebsiella pneumoniae.
   4094..4141    +  polyA_signal   HSV TK poly(A) signal: herpes simplex virus thymidine kinase polyadenylation signal (Cole and Stacy, 1985)
   4232..4248    -  polyA_signal   bGH poly(A) signal (fragment): bovine growth hormone polyadenylation signal
   4470..5058    +  rep_origin     ori: high-copy-number ColE1/pMB1/pBR322/pUC origin of replication
