>Addgene plasmid #130126 | pRDAX-016 FLAG UnaG[1] IRES UnaG[2] | addgene full sequence | sequence record 317864 | Addgene NGS Result
CGCCAGCAACGCGGCCTTTTTACGGTTCCTGGCCTTTTGCTGGCCTTTTGCTCACATGTTCTTTCCTGCG
TTATCCCCTGATTCTGTGGATAACCGTATTACCGCCATGCATTAGTTATTAATAGTAATCAATTACGGGG
TCATTAGTTCATAGCCCATATATGGAGTTCCGCGTTACATAACTTACGGTAAATGGCCCGCCTGGCTGAC
CGCCCAACGACCCCCGCCCATTGACGTCAATAATGACGTATGTTCCCATAGTAACGCCAATAGGGACTTT
CCATTGACGTCAATGGGTGGAGTATTTACGGTAAACTGCCCACTTGGCAGTACATCAAGTGTATCATATG
CCAAGTACGCCCCCTATTGACGTCAATGACGGTAAATGGCCCGCCTGGCATTATGCCCAGTACATGACCT
TATGGGACTTTCCTACTTGGCAGTACATCTACGTATTAGTCATCGCTATTACCATGGTGATGCGGTTTTG
GCAGTACATCAATGGGCGTGGATAGCGGTTTGACTCACGGGGATTTCCAAGTCTCCACCCCATTGACGTC
AATGGGAGTTTGTTTTGGCACCAAAATCAACGGGACTTTCCAAAATGTCGTAACAACTCCGCCCCATTGA
CGCAAATGGGCGGTAGGCGTGTACGGTGGGAGGTCTATATAAGCAGAGCTGGTTTAGTGAACCGTCAGAT
CCGCTAGCGCTACCGGACTCAGATCTCGAGCTCAAGCTTCGAATTCGCCACCATGGACTACAAAGACGAT
GACGATAAAGGAAGTGTCGAAAAGTTCGTGGGCACATGGAAGATTGCCGATAGCCACAACTTCGGCGAAT
ACCTCAAAGCTATAGGGGCACCAAAAGAGCTTAGCGATGGTGGAGATGCGACAACTCCCACACTGTACAT
TAGCCAGAAAGACGGAGACAAGATGACTGTCAAGATCGAGAATGGGCCTCCCACCTTTCTGGACACACAG
GTTAAGTTCAAACTGGGTGAGGAGTTTGACGAGTTTCCCAGTGATCGCAGGAAATAAGAATTCAGATCCG
CCCCTCTCCCTCCCCCCCCCCTAACGTTACTGGCCGAAGCCGCTTGGAATAAGGCCGGTGTGCGTTTGTC
TATATGTTATTTTCCACCATATTGCCGTCTTTTGGCAATGTGAGGGCCCGGAAACCTGGCCCTGTCTTCT
TGACGAGCATTCCTAGGGGTCTTTCCCCTCTCGCCAAAGGAATGCAAGGTCTGTTGAATGTCGTGAAGGA
AGCAGTTCCTCTGGTAGCTTCTTGAAGACAAACAACGTCTGTAGCGACCCTTTGCAGGCAGCGGAACCCC
CCACCTGGCGACAGGTGCCTCTGCGGCCAAAAGCCACGTGTATAAGATACACCTGCAAAGGCGGCACAAC
CCCAGTGCCACGTTGTGAGTTGGATAGTTGTGGAAAGAGTCAAATGGCTCTCCTCAAGCGTATTCAACAA
GGGGCTGAAGGATGCCCAGAAGGTACCCCATTGTATGGGATCTGATCTGGGGCCTCGGTACACATGCTTT
ACATGTGTTTAGTCGAGGTTAAAAAAACGTCTAGGCCCCCCGAACCACGGGGACGTGGTTTTCCTTTGAA
AAACACGATGATAATATGGCCACAACCATGGGGGTGAAGTCTGTGGTGAATCTGGTAGGCGAGAAACTCG
TGTACGTCCAGAAGTGGGATGGGAAGGAAACCACGTATGTGCGAGAGATCAAGGACGGGAAGTTGGTTGT
CACCCTGACCATGGGCGATGTGGTTGCTGTGCGCTCATATCGGAGAGCCACTGAAACTGGTGATTACAAG
GATGACGATGACAAGTAAGCGGCCGCGACTCTAGATCATAATCAGCCATACCACATTTGTAGAGGTTTTA
CTTGCTTTAAAAAACCTCCCACACCTCCCCCTGAACCTGAAACATAAAATGAATGCAATTGTTGTTGTTA
ACTTGTTTATTGCAGCTTATAATGGTTACAAATAAAGCAATAGCATCACAAATTTCACAAATAAAGCATT
TTTTTCACTGCATTCTAGTTGTGGTTTGTCCAAACTCATCAATGTATCTTAAGGCGTAAATTGTAAGCGT
TAATATTTTGTTAAAATTCGCGTTAAATTTTTGTTAAATCAGCTCATTTTTTAACCAATAGGCCGAAATC
GGCAAAATCCCTTATAAATCAAAAGAATAGACCGAGATAGGGT
[37 nt withheld, positions 2214-2250]
AAAGAACGTGGACTCCAACGTCAAAGG
[49 nt withheld, positions 2278-2326]
T
[91 nt withheld, positions 2328-2418]
G
[124 nt withheld, positions 2420-2543]
CAGGTGGCACTTTTCGGGGAAATGTGCGCGGAACCCCTATTTGTTTATTTTTCTAAATACATTCAAATAT
GTATCCGCTCATGAGACAATAACCCTGATAAATGCTTCAATAATATTGAAAAAGGAAGAGTCCTGAGGCG
GAAAGAACCAGCTGTGGAATGTGTGTCAGTTAGGGTGTGGAAAGTCCCCAGGCTCCCCAGCAGGCAGAAG
TATGCAAAGCATGCATCTCAATTAGTCAGCAACCAGGTGTGGAAAGTCCCCAGGCTCCCCAGCAGGCAGA
AGTATGCAAAGCATGCATCTCAATTAGTCAGCAACCATAGTCCCGCCCCTAACTCCGCCCATCCCGCCCC
TAACTCCGCCCAGTTCCGCCCATTCTCCGCCCCATGGCTGACTAATTTTTTTTATTTATGCAGAGGCCGA
GGCCGCCTCGGCCTCTGAGCTATTCCAGAAGTAGTGAGGAGGCTTTTTTGGAGGCCTAGGCTTTTGCAAA
GATCGATCAAGAGACAGGATGAGGATCGTTTCGCATGATTGAACAAGATGGATTGCACGCAGGTTCTCCG
GCCGCTTGGGTGGAGAGGCTATTCGGCTATGACTGGGCACAACAGACAATCGGCTGCTCTGATGCCGCCG
TGTTCCGGCTGTCAGCGCAGGGGCGCCCGGTTCTTTTTGTCAAGACCGACCTGTCCGGTGCCCTGAATGA
ACTGCAAGACGAGGCAGCGCGGCTATCGTGGCTGGCCACGACGGGCGTTCCTTGCGCAGCTGTGCTCGAC
GTTGTCACTGAAGCGGGAAGGGACTGGCTGCTATTGGGCGAAGTGCCGGGGCAGGATCTCCTGTCATCTC
ACCTTGCTCCTGCCGAGAAAGTATCCATCATGGCTGATGCAATGCGGCGGCTGCATACGCTTGATCCGGC
TACCTGCCCATTCGACCACCAAGCGAAACATCGCATCGAGCGAGCACGTACTCGGATGGAAGCCGGTCTT
GTCGATCAGGATGATCTGGACGAAGAGCATCAGGGGCTCGCGCCAGCCGAACTGTTCGCCAGGCTCAAGG
CGAGCATGCCCGACGGCGAGGATCTCGTCGTGACCCATGGCGATGCCTGCTTGCCGAATATCATGGTGGA
AAATGGCCGCTTTTCTGGATTCATCGACTGTGGCCGGCTGGGTGTGGCGGACCGCTATCAGGACATAGCG
TTGGCTACCCGTGATATTGCTGAAGAGCTTGGCGGCGAATGGGCTGACCGCTTCCTCGTGCTTTACGGTA
TCGCCGCTCCCGATTCGCAGCGCATCGCCTTCTATCGCCTTCTTGACGAGTTCTTCTGAGCGGGACTCTG
GGGTTCGAAATGACCGACCAAGCGACGCCCAACCTGCCATCACGAGATTTCGATTCCACCGCCGCCTTCT
ATGAAAGGTTGGGCTTCGGAATCGTTTTCCGGGACGCCGGCTGGATGATCCTCCAGCGCGGGGATCTCAT
GCTGGAGTTCTTCGCCCACCCTAGGGGGAGGCTAACTGAAACACGGAAGGAGACAATACCGGAAGGAACC
CGCGCTATGACGGCAATAAAAAGACAGAATAAAACGCACGGTGTTGGGTCGTTTGTTCATAAACGCGGGG
TTCGGTCCCAGGGCTGGCACTCTGTCGATACCCCACCGAGACCCCATTGGGGCCAATACGCCCGCGTTTC
TTCCTTTTCCCCACCCCACCCCCCAAGTTCGGGTGAAGGCCCAGGGCTCGCAGCCAACGTCGGGGCGGCA
GGCCCTGCCATAGCCTCAGGTTACTCATATATACTTTAGATTGATTTAAAACTTCATTTTTAATTTAAAA
GGATCTAGGTGAAGATCCTTTTTGATAATCTCATGACCAAAATCCCTTAACGTGAGTTTTCGTTCCACTG
AGCGTCAGACCCCGTAGAAAAGATCAAAGGATCTTCTTGAGATCCTTTTTTTCTGCGCGTAATCTGCTGC
TTGCAAACAAAAAAACCACCGCTACCAGCGGTGGTTTGTTTGCCGGATCAAGAGCTACCAACTCTTTTTC
CGAAGGTAACTGGCTTCAGCAGAGCGCAGATACCAAATACTGTTCTTCTAGTGTAGCCGTAGTTAGGCCA
CCACTTCAAGAACTCTGTAGCACCGCCTACATACCTCGCTCTGCTAATCCTGTTACCAGTGGCTGCTGCC
AGTGGCGATAAGTCGTGTCTTACCGGGTTGGACTCAAGACGATAGTTACCGGATAAGGCGCAGCGGTCGG
GCTGAACGGGGGGTTCGTGCACACAGCCCAGCTTGGAGCGAACGACCTACACCGAACTGAGATACCTACA
GCGTGAGCTATGAGAAAGCGCCACGCTTCCCGAAGGGAGAAAGGCGGACAGGTATCCGGTAAGCGGCAGG
GTCGGAACAGGAGAGCGCACGAGGGAGCTTCCAGGGGGAAACGCCTGGTATCTTTATAGTCCTGTCGGGT
TTCGCCACCTCTGACTTGAGCGTCGATTTTTGTGATGCTCGTCAGGGGGGCGGAGCCTATGGAAAAA
Features (pLannotate 1.2.2; 19 found; start..end, strand, type, name):
     46..105     +  rep_origin     RSF ori (fragment): Plasmids containing the RSF 1030 origin of replication can be propagated in E. coli cells that contain additional plasmids with compatible origins.
    173..476     +  enhancer       CMV enhancer: human cytomegalovirus immediate early enhancer
    477..680     +  promoter       CMV promoter: human cytomegalovirus (CMV) immediate early promoter
    703..746     +  misc_feature   MCS (fragment): multiple cloning site
    755..779     +  CDS            3xFLAG (fragment): three tandem FLAG® epitope tags
    792..1034    +  CDS            PMP2 (fragment): MYP2_PIG - Experimental evidence at protein level: Swiss-Prot protein existence level 1. May play a role in lipid transport protein in Schwann cells. May bind cholesterol (By similarity). From Sus scrofa (Pig).
   1051..1637    +  misc_feature   IRES2: internal ribosome entry site (IRES) of the encephalomyocarditis virus (EMCV)
   1647..1799    +  CDS            Fabp7 (fragment): FABP7_RAT - Also known as Blbp. Experimental evidence at protein level: Swiss-Prot protein existence level 1. B-FABP could be involved in the transport of a so far unknown hydrophobic ligand with potential morphogenic activity during CNS development. It is required for the establishment of the radial glial fiber system in developing brain, a system that is necessary for the migration of immature neurons to establish cortical layers. From Rattus norvegicus (Rat).
   1812..1835    +  CDS            FLAG: FLAG® epitope tag, followed by an enterokinase cleavage site
   1854..1937    +  CDS            large T antigen (fragment): large T antigen from SV40 (simian virus 40)
   1960..2081    +  polyA_signal   SV40 poly(A) signal: SV40 polyadenylation signal
   2115..2543    -  rep_origin     f1 ori (sequence partly withheld): f1 bacteriophage origin of replication; arrow indicates direction of (+) strand synthesis
   2570..2674    +  promoter       AmpR promoter: bla
   2676..3033    +  promoter       SV40 promoter: SV40 enhancer and early promoter
   3068..3862    +  CDS            NeoR/KanR: aminoglycoside phosphotransferase from Tn5; aph(3')-II (or nptII); confers resistance to neomycin, kanamycin, and G418 (Geneticin®)
   3883..4035    +  CDS            ble (fragment): BLE_KLEPN - Experimental evidence at protein level: Swiss-Prot protein existence level 1. Binding protein with a strong affinity to the bleomycin family of antibiotics. Binds to CL990; an antimitotic-antibiotic compound. From Klebsiella pneumoniae.
   4094..4141    +  polyA_signal   HSV TK poly(A) signal: herpes simplex virus thymidine kinase polyadenylation signal (Cole and Stacy, 1985)
   4232..4248    -  polyA_signal   bGH poly(A) signal (fragment): bovine growth hormone polyadenylation signal
   4470..5058    +  rep_origin     ori: high-copy-number ColE1/pMB1/pBR322/pUC origin of replication
