[The description below was written by a language model from this plasmid's Addgene catalogue record and pLannotate feature annotations shown in this document.]
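Description:
pRDAX-016 FLAG UnaG[1] IRES UnaG[2] is a 5,060 nt mammalian expression plasmid built on the Clontech pEGFP-N1 backbone and intended as a vector for protein–protein interaction assays based on bimolecular or trimolecular fluorescence complementation (BiFC/TriFC). It is maintained in E. coli at high copy through a ColE1/pUC-type origin and selected with kanamycin. The same NeoR/KanR (Tn5 aminoglycoside phosphotransferase) gene lies downstream of both a bacterial promoter and the SV40 early promoter and is terminated by the HSV TK poly(A) signal, so it can also confer G418 resistance in mammalian cells. An f1 origin is present as well. The short RSF ori, ble and bGH poly(A) fragments flagged by the annotation are likely backbone remnants or partial matches rather than functional parts.

The payload is a single bicistronic transcription unit driven by the CMV immediate-early enhancer/promoter and ended by the SV40 poly(A) signal. After residual multiple cloning site sequence comes a FLAG-type epitope and a first coding segment, then the EMCV IRES (IRES2), a second shorter coding segment and another FLAG tag. The automated annotation labels the two segments as fragments of the fatty-acid-binding proteins PMP2 and Fabp7. This most plausibly reflects homology, since UnaG is a fluorescent protein of the fatty-acid-binding protein family, and the segments would correspond to the split halves UnaG[1] and UnaG[2] named in the title. The IRES allows both fragments to be translated from one mRNA. In a complementation assay, fluorescence is restored when interacting partners fused to the fragments bring them together. The record does not list any fused partner proteins, nor the cloning sites used, so this appears to be a base or control vector for the assay.
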