Addgene plasmid #130126: pRDAX-016 FLAG UnaG[1] IRES UnaG[2]
Purpose: PPI (BiFC/TriFC) assay vector
Depositing lab: Gary Lewin. Depositing organization: Max-Delbrueck-Centrum fuer Molekulare Medizin (MDC).
Backbone
  Vector backbone: pEGFP-N1 U55762 Clontech
  Vector type: Mammalian Expression
Growth in bacteria
  Bacterial resistance: Kanamycin, 50 μg/mL
  Growth temperature: 37°C
  Growth strain: DH5alpha
  Copy number: High Copy
Gene/Insert
  Gene/Insert name: UnaG
  Cloning method: Restriction Enzyme; 5′ cloning site unknown (unknown if destroyed); 3′ cloning site unknown (unknown if destroyed)
Terms and licenses: Academic/Nonprofit Terms; Industry Terms: Not Available to Industry
How to cite: pRDAX-016 FLAG UnaG[1] IRES UnaG[2] was a gift from Gary Lewin (Addgene plasmid # 130126 ; http://n2t.net/addgene:130126 ; RRID:Addgene_130126)
